Addgene plasmid #122370: pTV-Ddx42-tdiRFP670-PEST
Purpose: Targeting vector for mouse Ddx42 to insert 2A-tdiRFP670-PEST into immediately upstream of stop codon.
Depositing lab: Hiroshi Ochiai. Depositing organization: Hiroshima University. Publication: Genome-wide kinetic properties of transcriptional bursting in mouse embryonic stem cells. Ochiai H, Hayashi T, Umeda M, Yoshimura M, Harada A, Shimizu Y, Nakano K, Saitoh N, Liu Z, Yamamoto T, Okamura T, Ohkawa Y, Kimura H, Nikaido I. Sci Adv. 2020 Jun 17;6(25):eaaz6699. doi: 10.1126/sciadv.aaz6699. eCollection 2020 Jun. PubMed 32596448.
Backbone
  Vector backbone: pBSK
  Backbone size w/o insert (bp): 2850
  Total vector size (bp): 7055
  Vector type: Mouse Targeting
Growth in bacteria
  Bacterial resistance: Ampicillin, 100 μg/mL
  Growth temperature: 37°C
  Growth strain: DH5alpha
  Copy number: High Copy
Gene/Insert
  Gene/Insert name: 2A-tdiRFP-PEST with homology arms for Ddx42
  Species: Synthetic
  Insert size (bp): 4205
  Cloning method: Gibson Cloning
  Sequencing primers: 5′ M13-fwr; 3′ M13-rev
Terms and licenses: Academic/Nonprofit Terms; Industry Terms: Not Available to Industry
How to cite: pTV-Ddx42-tdiRFP670-PEST was a gift from Hiroshi Ochiai (Addgene plasmid # 122370 ; http://n2t.net/addgene:122370 ; RRID:Addgene_122370)
