[The description below was written by a language model from this plasmid's Addgene catalogue record and pLannotate feature annotations shown in this document.]
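Description:
pTV-Ddx42-tdiRFP670-PEST is a mouse gene-targeting (knock-in donor) plasmid built on the pBSK (pBluescript-type) cloning backbone, about 7.1 kb in total with a roughly 4.2 kb insert assembled by Gibson cloning. It is propagated in E. coli as a high-copy plasmid through its ColE1/pUC-type origin and selected with ampicillin via the β-lactamase gene. The backbone also carries an f1 phage origin, remnants of the lacZα/lac promoter region, and T7 and T3 promoters flanking the insert. No mammalian promoter or mammalian drug-selection cassette is annotated, which fits a design in which the reporter relies on the endogenous locus for expression.

The payload is a 2A-tdiRFP670-PEST cassette flanked by homology arms for mouse Ddx42, which encodes an ATP-dependent RNA helicase. The 5′ arm includes the C-terminal Ddx42 coding fragment, and the cassette is intended to be inserted immediately upstream of the stop codon. The 2A peptide named in the record is not annotated separately and presumably lies in the short interval around the loxP site. It would let the reporter be co-translated with Ddx42 but released as a separate protein. The reporter consists of two iRFP670 copies joined by a short linker, forming a tandem dimer of this biliverdin-dependent near-infrared fluorescent protein, followed by the ornithine decarboxylase PEST degron, which shortens reporter half-life so that fluorescence follows current expression more closely. A single loxP site precedes the reporter and a minimal FRT site follows it; the record does not explain their role. The unannotated region after the FRT presumably forms the 3′ arm. The associated work concerns transcriptional bursting kinetics in mouse embryonic stem cells. The sequenced and depositor records agree apart from a one-base offset.
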