Features (pLannotate 1.2.2; 18 found; start..end, strand, type, name):
     30..458     -  rep_origin     f1 ori (sequence partly withheld): f1 bacteriophage origin of replication; arrow indicates direction of (+) strand synthesis
    463..618     -  CDS            lacZα (fragment): LacZα fragment of β-galactosidase; lacZ fragment
    626..644     +  promoter       T7 promoter: promoter for bacteriophage T7 RNA polymerase
    965..1642    +  CDS            Ddx42 (fragment): DDX42_MOUSE - Experimental evidence at protein level: Swiss-Prot protein existence level 1. ATP-dependent RNA helicase. Binds to partially double- stranded RNAs (dsRNAs) in order to unwind RNA secondary structures. Unwinding is promoted in the presence of single-strand binding proteins. Mediates also RNA duplex formation thereby displacing the single-strand RNA binding protein. ATP and ADP modulate its activity: ATP binding and hydrolysis by DDX42 triggers RNA strand separation, whereas the ADP-bound form of the protein triggers annealing of complementary RNA strands. Involved in the survival
   1697..1730    +  protein_bind   loxP: Cre-mediated recombination occurs in the 8-bp core sequence (GCATACAT). Cre recombinase
   1766..2698    +  CDS            iRFP670: iRFP670 is a basic (constitutively fluorescent) near ir fluorescent protein published in 2013, derived from Rhodopseudomonas palustris CGA009. It has low acid sensitivity. It requires the cofactor biliverdin for fluorescence.
   2699..2776    +  CDS            TDsmURFP (fragment): TDsmURFP is a basic (constitutively fluorescent) near ir fluorescent protein published in 2016, derived from Trichodesmium erythraeum IMS101. It requires the cofactor biliverdin for fluorescence.
   2768..3700    +  CDS            iRFP670: iRFP670 is a basic (constitutively fluorescent) near ir fluorescent protein published in 2013, derived from Rhodopseudomonas palustris CGA009. It has low acid sensitivity. It requires the cofactor biliverdin for fluorescence.
   3722..3841    +  CDS            hPEST: PEST degradation sequence from mouse ornithine decarboxylase human codon-optimized
   3844..3877    +  protein_bind   FRT (minimal): supports FLP-mediated excision but not integration (Turan and Bode, 2011) FLP recombinase from the Saccharomyces cerevisiae 2μ plasmid
   4867..4885    -  promoter       T3 promoter: promoter for bacteriophage T3 RNA polymerase
   4930..4946    -  protein_bind   lac operator: The lac repressor binds to the lac operator to inhibit transcription in E. coli. This inhibition can be relieved by adding lactose or isopropyl-β-D-thiogalactopyranoside (IPTG). lac repressor encoded by lacI
   4954..4984    -  promoter       lac promoter: promoter for the E. coli lac operon
   4999..5020    -  protein_bind   CAP binding site: CAP binding activates transcription in the presence of cAMP. E. coli catabolite activator protein
   5033..5125    -  CDS            lacI (fragment): lac repressor; lacI; The lac repressor binds to the lac operator to inhibit transcription in E. coli. This inhibition can be relieved by adding lactose or isopropyl-β-D-thiogalactopyranoside (IPTG).
   5308..5896    -  rep_origin     ori: high-copy-number ColE1/pMB1/pBR322/pUC origin of replication
   6067..6927    -  CDS            AmpR: β-lactamase; bla; confers resistance to ampicillin, carbenicillin, and related antibiotics
   6928..7032    -  promoter       AmpR promoter: bla
>Addgene plasmid #122370 | pTV-Ddx42-tdiRFP670-PEST | depositor full sequence | sequence record 233447 | pTV-Ddx42-tdiRFP670-PEST sequence 7055 bps
CTAAATTGTAAGCGTTAATATTTTGTTAAAATTCGCGTTAAATTTTTGTTAAATCAGCTCATTTTTTAAC
CAATAGGCCGAAATCGGCAAAATCCCTTATAAATCAAAAGAATAGACCGAGATAGGGT
[37 nt withheld, positions 129-165]
AAAGAACGTGGACTCCAACGTCAAAGG
[49 nt withheld, positions 193-241]
T
[91 nt withheld, positions 243-333]
G
[124 nt withheld, positions 335-458]
CCCATTCGCCATTCAGGCTGCGCAACTGTTGGGAAGGGCGATCGGTGCGGGCCTCTTCGCTATTACGCCA
GCTGGCGAAAGGGGGATGTGCTGCAAGGCGATTAAGTTGGGTAACGCCAGGGTTTTCCCAGTCACGACGT
TGTAAAACGACGGCCAGTGAGCGCGCGTAATACGACTCACTATAGGGCGAATTGGGTACCGCTATCCCGA
AAGTTCCCTATACCCTCCCTAAAATAAACCTTAAAAAAAAACAACAACAACAACAACTTTAGAACAGTAT
CTCTTGGAAGAGTGAGGAAACCTTCCTGAGAAAGCAGCTGAGTCTGTAAGCTTCATGCTAGATTTAGAGC
CTTATGTTCACTTGATTTTCACATACAGGCATTAACAGTATCCTGCTTGAATACACAAGTGGAGTTTCTG
TACACTTTATCATTAACGATTATTTGTAACATTATTTGTATATTGAAGTTTGTTATACTTATTCCTGGTG
TCTTTTTTTTTTTTTCTTTCAGTCCCAGTACAAGAGTCACTTTGTTGCAGCCAGTTTAAGTAATCAGAAG
GCCGGAACCTCTTCTGCAGGGGCAAGTGGATGGACTAGTGCAGGAAGCTTAAATTCTGTTCCAACTAATT
CAGCACAGCAGGGCCATAATAGTCCTGACAACCCCATGACCAGTTCTACCAAGAACATCCCAGGCTTCAA
CAACTCTGGGAATATCAGTAGTGCCCCAGTGACCTACCCTTCTATTGGAGCCCAAGGAGTCAACAACACA
GCTTCAGGGAATAACAGCCGTGAAGGGATTGGGGGTGGCAATGGGAAGAGAGAGAGATATACTGAGAACC
GGGGTGGTAGCCGTCATAGCCATGGAGATGGTGGCAATCGGCATGGAGATGGTGGGCGCCATGGAGATGG
ATACCGTTATCCAGAAAGTGGTAGCCGTCATACTGATGGCCACCGACATGGAGAGACCAGGCATGGAGGA
AGTGCCGGCAGACACGGAGAGAGCCGGGGTGCAAATGATGGCAGGAATGGAGAAAGCAGGAAAGAAGGTT
TTAATCGTGAAAACAAGATGGACCCCAAGGTGGATAGCAGCAGGATGGACAAAGTGGACAGCAAGACAGA
TAAGACACCTGATGGCTTTGCTGTTCCAGAGCCACCCAAAAGAAAGAAAAGCCGATGGGATAGTGAGGGA
AGAGGTAGCCTGCTAACTTGCGGGGACGTAGAGGAAAATCCTGGTCCCATAACTTCGTATAGCATACATT
ATACGAAGTTATCAATGGGCCCAAAAAAGAAAAGAAAAGTTGAATTCATGGCCAGAAAAGTGGACCTGAC
CAGTTGTGACCGAGAGCCGATACACATTCCTGGCTCTATCCAGCCATGTGGGTGTTTGCTGGCCTGCGAT
GCCCAGGCAGTCAGGATTACTCGAATTACCGAAAATGCGGGTGCCTTCTTTGGCCGTGAAACGCCCCGTG
TCGGCGAACTCTTAGCCGATTATTTCGGAGAAACCGAGGCTCACGCACTTAGGAACGCACTGGCGCAATC
AAGCGATCCCAAACGCCCTGCTCTCATCTTTGGGTGGAGAGATGGACTGACAGGCCGTACTTTCGACATA
AGCCTTCACCGGCATGACGGAACCAGTATAATTGAGTTTGAACCGGCCGCCGCTGAGCAAGCAGACAACC
CCCTTCGCCTGACCAGACAAATTATCGCCCGCACTAAGGAGCTGAAATCGCTGGAAGAAATGGCCGCTCG
TGTTCCCAGGTATCTTCAGGCAATGCTGGGTTATCATAGGGTAATGCTCTACAGATTCGCCGACGATGGC
TCTGGTATGGTAATAGGGGAGGCCAAGCGATCCGACCTGGAGTCTTTTCTGGGGCAGCATTTCCCCGCAT
CTCTAGTACCCCAGCAGGCAAGGCTTTTGTACCTCAAGAATGCCATCCGCGTGGTATCGGACTCCCGCGG
TATTAGTAGCAGGATCGTTCCAGAACACGACGCCTCTGGAGCTGCGCTGGATCTGTCTTTCGCTCACCTC
CGATCTATCAGCCCTTGTCATTTAGAGTTTCTGCGAAATATGGGGGTCAGCGCAAGTATGTCCCTGAGCA
TAATAATCGATGGAACACTATGGGGCCTAATAATTTGCCATCATTACGAACCTAGAGCAGTACCAATGGC
ACAGCGAGTGGCCGCCGAAATGTTCGCCGATTTTTTGTCTCTTCATTTTACTGCCGCTCACCATCAGCGC
GGCCACGGGACTGGCTCGACAGGTTCTGGCAGTAGTGGGACTGCTTCATCAGAAGATAATAACATGGCCA
TGGCCAGAAAAGTGGACCTGACCAGTTGTGACCGAGAGCCGATACACATTCCTGGCTCTATCCAGCCATG
TGGGTGTTTGCTGGCCTGCGATGCCCAGGCAGTCAGGATTACTCGAATTACCGAAAATGCGGGTGCCTTC
TTTGGCCGTGAAACGCCCCGTGTCGGCGAACTCTTAGCCGATTATTTCGGAGAAACCGAGGCTCACGCAC
TTAGGAACGCACTGGCGCAATCAAGCGATCCCAAACGCCCTGCTCTCATCTTTGGGTGGAGAGATGGACT
GACAGGCCGTACTTTCGACATAAGCCTTCACCGGCATGACGGAACCAGTATAATTGAGTTTGAACCGGCC
GCCGCTGAGCAAGCAGACAACCCCCTTCGCCTGACCAGACAAATTATCGCCCGCACTAAGGAGCTGAAAT
CGCTGGAAGAAATGGCCGCTCGTGTTCCCAGGTATCTTCAGGCAATGCTGGGTTATCATAGGGTAATGCT
CTACAGATTCGCCGACGATGGCTCTGGTATGGTAATAGGGGAGGCCAAGCGATCCGACCTGGAGTCTTTT
CTGGGGCAGCATTTCCCCGCATCTCTAGTACCCCAGCAGGCAAGGCTTTTGTACCTCAAGAATGCCATCC
GCGTGGTATCGGACTCCCGCGGTATTAGTAGCAGGATCGTTCCAGAACACGACGCCTCTGGAGCTGCGCT
GGATCTGTCTTTCGCTCACCTCCGATCTATCAGCCCTTGTCATTTAGAGTTTCTGCGAAATATGGGGGTC
AGCGCAAGTATGTCCCTGAGCATAATAATCGATGGAACACTATGGGGCCTAATAATTTGCCATCATTACG
AACCTAGAGCAGTACCAATGGCACAGCGAGTGGCCGCCGAAATGTTCGCCGATTTTTTGTCTCTTCATTT
TACTGCCGCTCACCATCAGCGCGGATCCGCGTTTAAACTCGAGTCTCACGGCTTCCCTCCCGAGGTGGAG
GAGCAGGCCGCCGGCACCCTGCCCATGAGCTGCGCCCAGGAGAGCGGCATGGATAGACACCCTGCTGCTT
GCGCCAGCGCCAGGATCAACGTCTTGAAGTTCCTATTCTCTAGAAAGTATAGGAACTTCTAGTAGAGGGT
ATGTGAAAATCAGCGTCGTCAGTCGTCTTTAATTTTATTTTTAGAAAGATTTTGGTAATGAGGCGTCTCA
GGGCTGGGTTGGGGTCCAAGATATACAGACCCCCTGCCCTTGGTGGAGAACTGGAGAGTGGATTGTACCT
TCATCTGGTGTTCATTCAGAGGTTTCCTTGGGAACCTGAGCTGGCCCTGGAAAGCAGAGAGCTGGGAAGC
TTTTGTTTGTTGTGGGTGAGTTTTAAGGAGGGTAAGTAGAATACTTAGGGAGAAAGGGCCTTTTAGGGCA
CAAAAACTCACTCTAGGTTTATAATAGCTTATATTTTTTACTAAAATGTCACCTTATAAACATCTATAAA
TTGGACTTTTTTTCTTAGCTGTGGCCAGGCAGTCCCAACTTCTGCCCTGTTAGGGATGCTTGGGGAGCAG
TGGTGCTTTCAGATGTTTGCAGGGAAGATGCCTGAGCGCTCAGGTTCCCCAGACTGTTTCCAGCCCTGAG
ACACGTAGGAAAGACAGCCTTCCAGACACAGGCTTTGAAATCCTAAGCCATTAGGACTGAAGGAATGATC
ATCTTGGAAGGATTCCAGGATAATCCAGGCCTGGAGTACTGCTAAATTTACCATTTAAAACCAACCCCAA
CAGTAGCATTCAAAGTGTCTATTTGTTTTGTTTTGTTTTTTTAAACTTGCCCTAATAGTAGAAAAAAGTC
TTCTGCTGAAATGATTTTGATTTTTGTTCTATCTTGTTTATAAAAGAAAAATATACAAACTTTGAATTTT
GTGATTTTTGTGAAGGTTTCTTTAAGATGTGCATTCCCTCTCTGCTTGCTCGATAGTAAATGTCTTACTA
CTGGGACCTGAGGGCTGTCGTTTCTACCATACAAGTTAGTTGCTACATATTAAATTATGGCTTGGAACAG
TACAGCCCATGATGTGAAATGTGGGGAAGTGCTTGCTTATTAAACTATCAGAGCTCCAGCTTTTGTTCCC
TTTAGTGAGGGTTAATTGCGCGCTTGGCGTAATCATGGTCATAGCTGTTTCCTGTGTGAAATTGTTATCC
GCTCACAATTCCACACAACATACGAGCCGGAAGCATAAAGTGTAAAGCCTGGGGTGCCTAATGAGTGAGC
TAACTCACATTAATTGCGTTGCGCTCACTGCCCGCTTTCCAGTCGGGAAACCTGTCGTGCCAGCTGCATT
AATGAATCGGCCAACGCGCGGGGAGAGGCGGTTTGCGTATTGGGCGCTCTTCCGCTTCCTCGCTCACTGA
CTCGCTGCGCTCGGTCGTTCGGCTGCGGCGAGCGGTATCAGCTCACTCAAAGGCGGTAATACGGTTATCC
ACAGAATCAGGGGATAACGCAGGAAAGAACATGTGAGCAAAAGGCCAGCAAAAGGCCAGGAACCGTAAAA
AGGCCGCGTTGCTGGCGTTTTTCCATAGGCTCCGCCCCCCTGACGAGCATCACAAAAATCGACGCTCAAG
TCAGAGGTGGCGAAACCCGACAGGACTATAAAGATACCAGGCGTTTCCCCCTGGAAGCTCCCTCGTGCGC
TCTCCTGTTCCGACCCTGCCGCTTACCGGATACCTGTCCGCCTTTCTCCCTTCGGGAAGCGTGGCGCTTT
CTCATAGCTCACGCTGTAGGTATCTCAGTTCGGTGTAGGTCGTTCGCTCCAAGCTGGGCTGTGTGCACGA
ACCCCCCGTTCAGCCCGACCGCTGCGCCTTATCCGGTAACTATCGTCTTGAGTCCAACCCGGTAAGACAC
GACTTATCGCCACTGGCAGCAGCCACTGGTAACAGGATTAGCAGAGCGAGGTATGTAGGCGGTGCTACAG
AGTTCTTGAAGTGGTGGCCTAACTACGGCTACACTAGAAGGACAGTATTTGGTATCTGCGCTCTGCTGAA
GCCAGTTACCTTCGGAAAAAGAGTTGGTAGCTCTTGATCCGGCAAACAAACCACCGCTGGTAGCGGTGGT
TTTTTTGTTTGCAAGCAGCAGATTACGCGCAGAAAAAAAGGATCTCAAGAAGATCCTTTGATCTTTTCTA
CGGGGTCTGACGCTCAGTGGAACGAAAACTCACGTTAAGGGATTTTGGTCATGAGATTATCAAAAAGGAT
CTTCACCTAGATCCTTTTAAATTAAAAATGAAGTTTTAAATCAATCTAAAGTATATATGAGTAAACTTGG
TCTGACAGTTACCAATGCTTAATCAGTGAGGCACCTATCTCAGCGATCTGTCTATTTCGTTCATCCATAG
TTGCCTGACTCCCCGTCGTGTAGATAACTACGATACGGGAGGGCTTACCATCTGGCCCCAGTGCTGCAAT
GATACCGCGGCTGCCACGCTCACCGGCTCCAGATTTATCAGCAATAAACCAGCCAGCCGGAAGGGCCGAG
CGCAGAAGTGGTCCTGCAACTTTATCCGCCTCCATCCAGTCTATTAATTGTTGCCGGGAAGCTAGAGTAA
GTAGTTCGCCAGTTAATAGTTTGCGCAACGTTGTTGCCATTGCTACAGGCATCGTGGTGTCACGCTCGTC
GTTTGGTATGGCTTCATTCAGCTCCGGTTCCCAACGATCAAGGCGAGTTACATGATCCCCCATGTTGTGC
AAAAAAGCGGTTAGCTCCTTCGGTCCTCCGATCGTTGTCAGAAGTAAGTTGGCCGCAGTGTTATCACTCA
TGGTTATGGCAGCACTGCATAATTCTCTTACTGTCATGCCATCCGTAAGATGCTTTTCTGTGACTGGTGA
GTACTCAACCAAGTCATTCTGAGAATAGTGTATGCGGCGACCGAGTTGCTCTTGCCCGGCGTCAATACGG
GATAATACCGCGCCACATAGCAGAACTTTAAAAGTGCTCATCATTGGAAAACGTTCTTCGGGGCGAAAAC
TCTCAAGGATCTTACCGCTGTTGAGATCCAGTTCGATGTAACCCACTCGTGCACCCAACTGATCTTCAGC
ATCTTTTACTTTCACCAGCGTTTCTGGGTGAGCAAAAACAGGAAGGCAAAATGCCGCAAAAAAGGGAATA
AGGGCGACACGGAAATGTTGAATACTCATACTCTTCCTTTTTCAATATTATTGAAGCATTTATCAGGGTT
ATTGTCTCATGAGCGGATACATATTTGAATGTATTTAGAAAAATAAACAAATAGGGGTTCCGCGCACATT
TCCCCGAAAAGTGCCAC
