Features (pLannotate 1.2.2; 18 found; start..end, strand, type, name):
     30..458     -  rep_origin     f1 ori (sequence partly withheld): f1 bacteriophage origin of replication; arrow indicates direction of (+) strand synthesis
    463..618     -  CDS            lacZα (fragment): LacZα fragment of β-galactosidase; lacZ fragment
    626..644     +  promoter       T7 promoter: promoter for bacteriophage T7 RNA polymerase
    966..1643    +  CDS            Ddx42 (fragment): DDX42_MOUSE - Experimental evidence at protein level: Swiss-Prot protein existence level 1. ATP-dependent RNA helicase. Binds to partially double- stranded RNAs (dsRNAs) in order to unwind RNA secondary structures. Unwinding is promoted in the presence of single-strand binding proteins. Mediates also RNA duplex formation thereby displacing the single-strand RNA binding protein. ATP and ADP modulate its activity: ATP binding and hydrolysis by DDX42 triggers RNA strand separation, whereas the ADP-bound form of the protein triggers annealing of complementary RNA strands. Involved in the survival
   1698..1731    +  protein_bind   loxP: Cre-mediated recombination occurs in the 8-bp core sequence (GCATACAT). Cre recombinase
   1767..2699    +  CDS            iRFP670: iRFP670 is a basic (constitutively fluorescent) near ir fluorescent protein published in 2013, derived from Rhodopseudomonas palustris CGA009. It has low acid sensitivity. It requires the cofactor biliverdin for fluorescence.
   2700..2777    +  CDS            TDsmURFP (fragment): TDsmURFP is a basic (constitutively fluorescent) near ir fluorescent protein published in 2016, derived from Trichodesmium erythraeum IMS101. It requires the cofactor biliverdin for fluorescence.
   2769..3701    +  CDS            iRFP670: iRFP670 is a basic (constitutively fluorescent) near ir fluorescent protein published in 2013, derived from Rhodopseudomonas palustris CGA009. It has low acid sensitivity. It requires the cofactor biliverdin for fluorescence.
   3723..3842    +  CDS            hPEST: PEST degradation sequence from mouse ornithine decarboxylase human codon-optimized
   3845..3878    +  protein_bind   FRT (minimal): supports FLP-mediated excision but not integration (Turan and Bode, 2011) FLP recombinase from the Saccharomyces cerevisiae 2μ plasmid
   4868..4886    -  promoter       T3 promoter: promoter for bacteriophage T3 RNA polymerase
   4931..4947    -  protein_bind   lac operator: The lac repressor binds to the lac operator to inhibit transcription in E. coli. This inhibition can be relieved by adding lactose or isopropyl-β-D-thiogalactopyranoside (IPTG). lac repressor encoded by lacI
   4955..4985    -  promoter       lac promoter: promoter for the E. coli lac operon
   5000..5021    -  protein_bind   CAP binding site: CAP binding activates transcription in the presence of cAMP. E. coli catabolite activator protein
   5034..5126    -  CDS            lacI (fragment): lac repressor; lacI; The lac repressor binds to the lac operator to inhibit transcription in E. coli. This inhibition can be relieved by adding lactose or isopropyl-β-D-thiogalactopyranoside (IPTG).
   5309..5897    -  rep_origin     ori: high-copy-number ColE1/pMB1/pBR322/pUC origin of replication
   6068..6928    -  CDS            AmpR: β-lactamase; bla; confers resistance to ampicillin, carbenicillin, and related antibiotics
   6929..7032    -  promoter       AmpR promoter: bla
>Addgene plasmid #122370 | pTV-Ddx42-tdiRFP670-PEST | addgene full sequence | sequence record 238913 | Addgene NGS Result
CTAAATTGTAAGCGTTAATATTTTGTTAAAATTCGCGTTAAATTTTTGTTAAATCAGCTCATTTTTTAAC
CAATAGGCCGAAATCGGCAAAATCCCTTATAAATCAAAAGAATAGACCGAGATAGGGT
[37 nt withheld, positions 129-165]
AAAGAACGTGGACTCCAACGTCAAAGG
[49 nt withheld, positions 193-241]
T
[91 nt withheld, positions 243-333]
G
[124 nt withheld, positions 335-458]
CCCATTCGCCATTCAGGCTGCGCAACTGTTGGGAAGGGCGATCGGTGCGGGCCTCTTCGCTATTACGCCA
GCTGGCGAAAGGGGGATGTGCTGCAAGGCGATTAAGTTGGGTAACGCCAGGGTTTTCCCAGTCACGACGT
TGTAAAACGACGGCCAGTGAGCGCGCGTAATACGACTCACTATAGGGCGAATTGGGTACCGCTATCCCGA
AAGTTCCCTATACCCTCCCTAAAATAAACCTTAAAAAAAAAAAAACAACAACAACAACTTTAGAACAGTA
TCTCTTGGAAGAGTGAGGAAACCTTCCTGAGAAAGCAGCTGAGTCTGTAAGCTTCATGCTAGATTTAGAG
CCTTATGTTCACTTGATTTTCACATACAGGCATTAACAGTATCCTGCTTGAATACACAAGTGGAGTTTCT
GTACACTTTATCATTAACGATTATTTGTAACATTATTTGTATATTGAAGTTTGTTATACTTATTCCTGGT
GTCTTTTTTTTTTTTTCTTTCAGTCCCAGTACAAGAGTCACTTTGTTGCAGCCAGTTTAAGTAATCAGAA
GGCCGGAACCTCTTCTGCAGGGGCAAGTGGATGGACTAGTGCAGGAAGCTTAAATTCTGTTCCAACTAAT
TCAGCACAGCAGGGCCATAATAGTCCTGACAACCCCATGACCAGTTCTACCAAGAACATCCCAGGCTTCA
ACAACTCTGGGAATATCAGTAGTGCCCCAGTGACCTACCCTTCTATTGGAGCCCAAGGAGTCAACAACAC
AGCTTCAGGGAATAACAGCCGTGAAGGGATTGGGGGTGGCAATGGGAAGAGAGAGAGATATACTGAGAAC
CGGGGTGGTAGCCGTCATAGCCATGGAGATGGTGGCAATCGGCATGGAGATGGTGGGCGCCATGGAGATG
GATACCGTTATCCAGAAAGTGGTAGCCGTCATACTGATGGCCACCGACATGGAGAGACCAGGCATGGAGG
AAGTGCCGGCAGACACGGAGAGAGCCGGGGTGCAAATGATGGCAGGAATGGAGAAAGCAGGAAAGAAGGT
TTTAATCGTGAAAACAAGATGGACCCCAAGGTGGATAGCAGCAGGATGGACAAAGTGGACAGCAAGACAG
ATAAGACACCTGATGGCTTTGCTGTTCCAGAGCCACCCAAAAGAAAGAAAAGCCGATGGGATAGTGAGGG
AAGAGGTAGCCTGCTAACTTGCGGGGACGTAGAGGAAAATCCTGGTCCCATAACTTCGTATAGCATACAT
TATACGAAGTTATCAATGGGCCCAAAAAAGAAAAGAAAAGTTGAATTCATGGCCAGAAAAGTGGACCTGA
CCAGTTGTGACCGAGAGCCGATACACATTCCTGGCTCTATCCAGCCATGTGGGTGTTTGCTGGCCTGCGA
TGCCCAGGCAGTCAGGATTACTCGAATTACCGAAAATGCGGGTGCCTTCTTTGGCCGTGAAACGCCCCGT
GTCGGCGAACTCTTAGCCGATTATTTCGGAGAAACCGAGGCTCACGCACTTAGGAACGCACTGGCGCAAT
CAAGCGATCCCAAACGCCCTGCTCTCATCTTTGGGTGGAGAGATGGACTGACAGGCCGTACTTTCGACAT
AAGCCTTCACCGGCATGACGGAACCAGTATAATTGAGTTTGAACCGGCCGCCGCTGAGCAAGCAGACAAC
CCCCTTCGCCTGACCAGACAAATTATCGCCCGCACTAAGGAGCTGAAATCGCTGGAAGAAATGGCCGCTC
GTGTTCCCAGGTATCTTCAGGCAATGCTGGGTTATCATAGGGTAATGCTCTACAGATTCGCCGACGATGG
CTCTGGTATGGTAATAGGGGAGGCCAAGCGATCCGACCTGGAGTCTTTTCTGGGGCAGCATTTCCCCGCA
TCTCTAGTACCCCAGCAGGCAAGGCTTTTGTACCTCAAGAATGCCATCCGCGTGGTATCGGACTCCCGCG
GTATTAGTAGCAGGATCGTTCCAGAACACGACGCCTCTGGAGCTGCGCTGGATCTGTCTTTCGCTCACCT
CCGATCTATCAGCCCTTGTCATTTAGAGTTTCTGCGAAATATGGGGGTCAGCGCAAGTATGTCCCTGAGC
ATAATAATCGATGGAACACTATGGGGCCTAATAATTTGCCATCATTACGAACCTAGAGCAGTACCAATGG
CACAGCGAGTGGCCGCCGAAATGTTCGCCGATTTTTTGTCTCTTCATTTTACTGCCGCTCACCATCAGCG
CGGCCACGGGACTGGCTCGACAGGTTCTGGCAGTAGTGGGACTGCTTCATCAGAAAATAATAACATGGCC
ATGGCCAGAAAAGTGGACCTGACCAGTTGTGACCGAGAGCCGATACACATTCCTGGCTCTATCCAGCCAT
GTGGGTGTTTGCTGGCCTGCGATGCCCAGGCAGTCAGGATTACTCGAATTACCGAAAATGCGGGTGCCTT
CTTTGGCCGTGAAACGCCCCGTGTCGGCGAACTCTTAGCCGATTATTTCGGAGAAACCGAGGCTCACGCA
CTTAGGAACGCACTGGCGCAATCAAGCGATCCCAAACGCCCTGCTCTCATCTTTGGGTGGAGAGATGGAC
TGACAGGCCGTACTTTCGACATAAGCCTTCACCGGCATGACGGAACCAGTATAATTGAGTTTGAACCGGC
CGCCGCTGAGCAAGCAGACAACCCCCTTCGCCTGACCAGACAAATTATCGCCCGCACTAAGGAGCTGAAA
TCGCTGGAAGAAATGGCCGCTCGTGTTCCCAGGTATCTTCAGGCAATGCTGGGTTATCATAGGGTAATGC
TCTACAGATTCGCCGACGATGGCTCTGGTATGGTAATAGGGGAGGCCAAGCGATCCGACCTGGAGTCTTT
TCTGGGGCAGCATTTCCCCGCATCTCTAGTACCCCAGCAGGCAAGGCTTTTGTACCTCAAGAATGCCATC
CGCGTGGTATCGGACTCCCGCGGTATTAGTAGCAGGATCGTTCCAGAACACGACGCCTCTGGAGCTGCGC
TGGATCTGTCTTTCGCTCACCTCCGATCTATCAGCCCTTGTCATTTAGAGTTTCTGCGAAATATGGGGGT
CAGCGCAAGTATGTCCCTGAGCATAATAATCGATGGAACACTATGGGGCCTAATAATTTGCCATCATTAC
GAACCTAGAGCAGTACCAATGGCACAGCGAGTGGCCGCCGAAATGTTCGCCGATTTTTTGTCTCTTCATT
TTACTGCCGCTCACCATCAGCGCGGATCCGCGTTTAAACTCGAGTCTCACGGCTTCCCTCCCGAGGTGGA
GGAGCAGGCCGCCGGCACCCTGCCCATGAGCTGCGCCCAGGAGAGCGGCATGGATAGACACCCTGCTGCT
TGCGCCAGCGCCAGGATCAACGTCTTGAAGTTCCTATTCTCTAGAAAGTATAGGAACTTCTAGTAGAGGG
TATGTGAAAATCAGCGTCGTCAGTCGTCTTTAATTTTATTTTTAGAAAGATTTTGGTAATGAGGCGTCTC
AGGGCTGGGTTGGGGTCCAAGATATACAGACCCCCTGCCCTTGGTGGAGAACTGGAGAGTGGATTGTACC
TTCATCTGGTGTTCATTCAGAGGTTTCCTTGGGAACCTGAGCTGGCCCTGGAAAGCAGAGAGCTGGGAAG
CTTTTGTTTGTTGTGGGTGAGTTTTAAGGAGGGTAAGTAGAATACTTAGGGAGAAAGGGCCTTTTAGGGC
ACAAAAACTCACTCTAGGTTTATAATAGCTTATATTTTTTACTAAAATGTCACCTTATAAACATCTATAA
ATTGGACTTTTTTTCTTAGCTGTGGCCAGGCAGTCCCAACTTCTGCCCTGTTAGGGATGCTTGGGGAGCA
GTGGTGCTTTCAGATGTTTGCAGGGAAGATGCCTGAGCGCTCAGGTTCCCCAGACTGTTTCCAGCCCTGA
GACACGTAGGAAAGACAGCCTTCCAGACACAGGCTTTGAAATCCTAAGCCATTAGGACTGAAGGAATGAT
CATCTTGGAAGGATTCCAGGATAATCCAGGCCTGGAGTACTGCTAAATTTACCATTTAAAACCAACCCCA
ACAGTAGCATTCAAAGTGTCTATTTGTTTTGTTTTGTTTTTTTAAACTTGCCCTAATAGTAGAAAAAAGT
CTTCTGCTGAAATGATTTTGATTTTTGTTCTATCTTGTTTATAAAAGAAAAATATACAAACTTTGAATTT
TGTGATTTTTGTGAAGGTTTCTTTAAGATGTGCATTCCCTCTCTGCTTGCTCGATAGTAAATGTCTTACT
ACTGGGACCTGAGGGCTGTCGTTTCTACCATACAAGTTAGTTGCTACATATTAAATTATGGCTTGGAACA
GTACAGCCCATGATGTGAAATGTGGGGAAGTGCTTGCTTATTAAACTATCAGAGCTCCAGCTTTTGTTCC
CTTTAGTGAGGGTTAATTGCGCGCTTGGCGTAATCATGGTCATAGCTGTTTCCTGTGTGAAATTGTTATC
CGCTCACAATTCCACACAACATACGAGCCGGAAGCATAAAGTGTAAAGCCTGGGGTGCCTAATGAGTGAG
CTAACTCACATTAATTGCGTTGCGCTCACTGCCCGCTTTCCAGTCGGGAAACCTGTCGTGCCAGCTGCAT
TAATGAATCGGCCAACGCGCGGGGAGAGGCGGTTTGCGTATTGGGCGCTCTTCCGCTTCCTCGCTCACTG
ACTCGCTGCGCTCGGTCGTTCGGCTGCGGCGAGCGGTATCAGCTCACTCAAAGGCGGTAATACGGTTATC
CACAGAATCAGGGGATAACGCAGGAAAGAACATGTGAGCAAAAGGCCAGCAAAAGGCCAGGAACCGTAAA
AAGGCCGCGTTGCTGGCGTTTTTCCATAGGCTCCGCCCCCCTGACGAGCATCACAAAAATCGACGCTCAA
GTCAGAGGTGGCGAAACCCGACAGGACTATAAAGATACCAGGCGTTTCCCCCTGGAAGCTCCCTCGTGCG
CTCTCCTGTTCCGACCCTGCCGCTTACCGGATACCTGTCCGCCTTTCTCCCTTCGGGAAGCGTGGCGCTT
TCTCATAGCTCACGCTGTAGGTATCTCAGTTCGGTGTAGGTCGTTCGCTCCAAGCTGGGCTGTGTGCACG
AACCCCCCGTTCAGCCCGACCGCTGCGCCTTATCCGGTAACTATCGTCTTGAGTCCAACCCGGTAAGACA
CGACTTATCGCCACTGGCAGCAGCCACTGGTAACAGGATTAGCAGAGCGAGGTATGTAGGCGGTGCTACA
GAGTTCTTGAAGTGGTGGCCTAACTACGGCTACACTAGAAGAACAGTATTTGGTATCTGCGCTCTGCTGA
AGCCAGTTACCTTCGGAAAAAGAGTTGGTAGCTCTTGATCCGGCAAACAAACCACCGCTGGTAGCGGTGG
TTTTTTTGTTTGCAAGCAGCAGATTACGCGCAGAAAAAAAGGATCTCAAGAAGATCCTTTGATCTTTTCT
ACGGGGTCTGACGCTCAGTGGAACGAAAACTCACGTTAAGGGATTTTGGTCATGAGATTATCAAAAAGGA
TCTTCACCTAGATCCTTTTAAATTAAAAATGAAGTTTTAAATCAATCTAAAGTATATATGAGTAAACTTG
GTCTGACAGTTACCAATGCTTAATCAGTGAGGCACCTATCTCAGCGATCTGTCTATTTCGTTCATCCATA
GTTGCCTGACTCCCCGTCGTGTAGATAACTACGATACGGGAGGGCTTACCATCTGGCCCCAGTGCTGCAA
TGATACCGCGGCTGCCACGCTCACCGGCTCCAGATTTATCAGCAATAAACCAGCCAGCCGGAAGGGCCGA
GCGCAGAAGTGGTCCTGCAACTTTATCCGCCTCCATCCAGTCTATTAATTGTTGCCGGGAAGCTAGAGTA
AGTAGTTCGCCAGTTAATAGTTTGCGCAACGTTGTTGCCATTGCTACAGGCATCGTGGTGTCACGCTCGT
CGTTTGGTATGGCTTCATTCAGCTCCGGTTCCCAACGATCAAGGCGAGTTACATGATCCCCCATGTTGTG
CAAAAAAGCGGTTAGCTCCTTCGGTCCTCCGATCGTTGTCAGAAGTAAGTTGGCCGCAGTGTTATCACTC
ATGGTTATGGCAGCACTGCATAATTCTCTTACTGTCATGCCATCCGTAAGATGCTTTTCTGTGACTGGTG
AGTACTCAACCAAGTCATTCTGAGAATAGTGTATGCGGCGACCGAGTTGCTCTTGCCCGGCGTCAATACG
GGATAATACCGCGCCACATAGCAGAACTTTAAAAGTGCTCATCATTGGAAAACGTTCTTCGGGGCGAAAA
CTCTCAAGGATCTTACCGCTGTTGAGATCCAGTTCGATGTAACCCACTCGTGCACCCAACTGATCTTCAG
CATCTTTTACTTTCACCAGCGTTTCTGGGTGAGCAAAAACAGGAAGGCAAAATGCCGCAAAAAAGGGAAT
AAGGGCGACACGGAAATGTTGAATACTCATACTCTTCCTTTTCAATATTATTGAAGCATTTATCAGGGTT
ATTGTCTCATGAGCGGATACATATTTGAATGTATTTAGAAAAATAAACAAATAGGGATTCCGCGCACATT
TCCCCGAAAAGTGCCAC
